>Addgene plasmid #160350 | pAG308-His-redFAST | addgene full sequence | sequence record 315232 | Addgene NGS Result
TAATACGACTCACTATAGGGGAATTGTGAGCGGATAACAATTCCCCTCTAGAAATAATTTTGTTTAACTT
TAAGAAGGAGATATACCATGGGCAGCAGCCATCATCATCATCATCACAGCAGCGGCCTGGTGCCGCGCGG
CAGCCATATGGCTAGCGAAAACCTGTATTTTCAGGGCATGGAGCATGTTGCCTTTGGCAGTGAGGACATC
GAGAACACTCTGGCCAAAATGGACGACGGACAACTGGATGGGTTGGCCTTAGGCGCAATTCAGCTCGATG
GTGACGGGAATATCCTGCAGTACAATGCTGCTCAGGGAGACATCACAGGCGCAGATCCCAAACAGGTGAT
TGGGAAGAACTTCTTCAAGGATGTTGCACCTGGAACGGATTCTCCCGAGTTTTACGGCAAATTCAAGGTA
GGCGTAGCGTCAGGGAATCTGAACACCATGTTCGAATGGATGATACCGACAAACAGGGGACCAACCAAGG
TCAAGGTGCACATGAAGAAAGCCCTTTCCGGTGACAGCTATTGGGTCTTTGTGAAACGGGTGTAATAGCT
CGAGCACCACCACCACCACCACTGAGATCCGGCTGCTAACAAAGCCCGAAAGGAAGCTGAGTTGGCTGCT
GCCACCGCTGAGCAATAACTAGCATAACCCCTTGGGGCCTCTAAACGGGTCTTGAGGGGTTTTTTGCTGA
AAGGAGGAACTATATCCGGATTGGCGAATGGG
[124 nt withheld, positions 733-856]
C
[91 nt withheld, positions 858-948]
A
[49 nt withheld, positions 950-998]
CCTTTGACGTTGGAGTCCACGTTCTTT
[37 nt withheld, positions 1026-1062]
ACCCTATCTCGGTCTATTCTTTTGATTTATAAGGGATTTTGCCGATTTCGGCCTATTGGTTAAAAAATGA
GCTGATTTAACAAAAATTTAACGCGAATTTTAACAAAATATTAACGCTTACAATTTAGGTGGCACTTTTC
GGGGAAATGTGCGCGGAACCCCTATTTGTTTATTTTTCTAAATACATTCAAATATGTATCCGCTCATGAA
TTAATTCTTAGAAAAACTCATCGAGCATCAAATGAAACTGCAATTTATTCATATCAGGATTATCAATACC
ATATTTTTGAAAAAGCCGTTTCTGTAATGAAGGAGAAAACTCACCGAGGCAGTTCCATAGGATGGCAAGA
TCCTGGTATCGGTCTGCGATTCCGACTCGTCCAACATCAATACAACCTATTAATTTCCCCTCGTCAAAAA
TAAGGTTATCAAGTGAGAAATCACCATGAGTGACGACTGAATCCGGTGAGAATGGCAAAAGTTTATGCAT
TTCTTTCCAGACTTGTTCAACAGGCCAGCCATTACGCTCGTCATCAAAATCACTCGCATCAACCAAACCG
TTATTCATTCGTGATTGCGCCTGAGCGAGACGAAATACGCGATCGCTGTTAAAAGGACAATTACAAACAG
GAATCGAATGCAACCGGCGCAGGAACACTGCCAGCGCATCAACAATATTTTCACCTGAATCAGGATATTC
TTCTAATACCTGGAATGCTGTTTTCCCGGGGATCGCAGTGGTGAGTAACCATGCATCATCAGGAGTACGG
ATAAAATGCTTGATGGTCGGAAGAGGCATAAATTCCGTCAGCCAGTTTAGTCTGACCATCTCATCTGTAA
CATCATTGGCAACGCTACCTTTGCCATGTTTCAGAAACAACTCTGGCGCATCGGGCTTCCCATACAATCG
ATAGATTGTCGCACCTGATTGCCCGACATTATCGCGAGCCCATTTATACCCATATAAATCAGCATCCATG
TTGGAATTTAATCGCGGCCTAGAGCAAGACGTTTCCCGTTGAATATGGCTCATAACACCCCTTGTATTAC
TGTTTATGTAAGCAGACAGTTTTATTGTTCATGACCAAAATCCCTTAACGTGAGTTTTCGTTCCACTGAG
CGTCAGACCCCGTAGAAAAGATCAAAGGATCTTCTTGAGATCCTTTTTTTCTGCGCGTAATCTGCTGCTT
GCAAACAAAAAAACCACCGCTACCAGCGGTGGTTTGTTTGCCGGATCAAGAGCTACCAACTCTTTTTCCG
AAGGTAACTGGCTTCAGCAGAGCGCAGATACCAAATACTGTCCTTCTAGTGTAGCCGTAGTTAGGCCACC
ACTTCAAGAACTCTGTAGCACCGCCTACATACCTCGCTCTGCTAATCCTGTTACCAGTGGCTGCTGCCAG
TGGCGATAAGTCGTGTCTTACCGGGTTGGACTCAAGACGATAGTTACCGGATAAGGCGCAGCGGTCGGGC
TGAACGGGGGGTTCGTGCACACAGCCCAGCTTGGAGCGAACGACCTACACCGAACTGAGATACCTACAGC
GTGAGCTATGAGAAAGCGCCACGCTTCCCGAAGGGAGAAAGGCGGACAGGTATCCGGTAAGCGGCAGGGT
CGGAACAGGAGAGCGCACGAGGGAGCTTCCAGGGGGAAACGCCTGGTATCTTTATAGTCCTGTCGGGTTT
CGCCACCTCTGACTTGAGCGTCGATTTTTGTGATGCTCGTCAGGGGGGCGGAGCCTATGGAAAAACGCCA
GCAACGCGGCCTTTTTACGGTTCCTGGCCTTTTGCTGGCCTTTTGCTCACATGTTCTTTCCTGCGTTATC
CCCTGATTCTGTGGATAACCGTATTACCGCCTTTGAGTGAGCTGATACCGCTCGCCGCAGCCGAACGACC
GAGCGCAGCGAGTCAGTGAGCGAGGAAGCGGAAGAGCGCCTGATGCGGTATTTTCTCCTTACGCATCTGT
GCGGTATTTCACACCGCAATGGTGCACTCTCAGTACAATCTGCTCTGATGCCGCATAGTTAAGCCAGTAT
ACACTCCGCTATCGCTACGTGACTGGGTCATGGCTGCGCCCCGACACCCGCCAACACCCGCTGACGCGCC
CTGACGGGCTTGTCTGCTCCCGGCATCCGCTTACAGACAAGCTGTGACCGTCTCCGGGAGCTGCATGTGT
CAGAGGTTTTCACCGTCATCACCGAAACGCGCGAGGCAGCTGCGGTAAAGCTCATCAGCGTGGTCGTGAA
GCGATTCACAGATGTCTGCCTGTTCATCCGCGTCCAGCTCGTTGAGTTTCTCCAGAAGCGTTAATGTCTG
GCTTCTGATAAAGCGGGCCATGTTAAGGGCGGTTTTTTCCTGTTTGGTCACTGATGCCTCCGTGTAAGGG
GGATTTCTGTTCATGGGGGTAATGATACCGATGAAACGAGAGAGGATGCTCACGATACGGGTTACTGATG
ATGAACATGCCCGGTTACTGGAACGTTGTGAGGGTAAACAACTGGCGGTATGGATGCGGCGGGACCAGAG
AAAAATCACTCAGGGTCAATGCCAGCGCTTCGTTAATACAGATGTAGGTGTTCCACAGGGTAGCCAGCAG
CATCCTGCGATGCAGATCCGGAACATAATGGTGCAGGGCGCTGACTTCCGCGTTTCCAGACTTTACGAAA
CACGGAAACCGAAGACCATTCATGTTGTTGCTCAGGTCGCAGACGTTTTGCAGCAGCAGTCGCTTCACGT
TCGCTCGCGTATCGGTGATTCATTCTGCTAACCAGTAAGGCAACCCCGCCAGCCTAGCCGGGTCCTCAAC
GACAGGAGCACGATCATGCGCACCCGTGGGGCCGCCATGCCGGCGATAATGGCCTGCTTCTCGCCGAAAC
GTTTGGTGGCGGGACCAGTGACGAAGGCTTGAGCGAGGGCGTGCAAGATTCCGAATACCGCAAGCGACAG
GCCGATCATCGTCGCGCTCCAGCGAAAGCGGTCCTCGCCGAAAATGACCCAGAGCGCTGCCGGCACCTGT
CCTACGAGTTGCATGATAAAGAAGACAGTCATAAGTGCGGCGACGATAGTCATGCCCCGCGCCCACCGGA
AGGAGCTGACTGGGTTGAAGGCTCTCAAGGGCATCGGTCGAGATCCCGGTGCCTAATGAGTGAGCTAACT
TACATTAATTGCGTTGCGCTCACTGCCCGCTTTCCAGTCGGGAAACCTGTCGTGCCAGCTGCATTAATGA
ATCGGCCAACGCGCGGGGAGAGGCGGTTTGCGTATTGGGCGCCAGGGTGGTTTTTCTTTTCACCAGTGAG
ACGGGCAACAGCTGATTGCCCTTCACCGCCTGGCCCTGAGAGAGTTGCAGCAAGCGGTCCACGCTGGTTT
GCCCCAGCAGGCGAAAATCCTGTTTGATGGTGGTTAACGGCGGGATATAACATGAGCTGTCTTCGGTATC
GTCGTATCCCACTACCGAGATATCCGCACCAACGCGCAGCCCGGACTCGGTAATGGCGCGCATTGCGCCC
AGCGCCATCTGATCGTTGGCAACCAGCATCGCAGTGGGAACGATGCCCTCATTCAGCATTTGCATGGTTT
GTTGAAAACCGGACATGGCACTCCAGTCGCCTTCCCGTTCCGCTATCGGCTGAATTTGATTGCGAGTGAG
ATATTTATGCCAGCCAGCCAGACGCAGACGCGCCGAGACAGAACTTAATGGGCCCGCTAACAGCGCGATT
TGCTGGTGACCCAATGCGACCAGATGCTCCACGCCCAGTCGCGTACCGTCTTCATGGGAGAAAATAATAC
TGTTGATGGGTGTCTGGTCAGAGACATCAAGAAATAACGCCGGAACATTAGTGCAGGCAGCTTCCACAGC
AATGGCATCCTGGTCATCCAGCGGATAGTTAATGATCAGCCCACTGACGCGTTGCGCGAGAAGATTGTGC
ACCGCCGCTTTACAGGCTTCGACGCCGCTTCGTTCTACCATCGACACCACCACGCTGGCACCCAGTTGAT
CGGCGCGAGATTTAATCGCCGCGACAATTTGCGACGGCGCGTGCAGGGCCAGACTGGAGGTGGCAACGCC
AATCAGCAACGACTGTTTGCCCGCCAGTTGTTGTGCCACGCGGTTGGGAATGTAATTCAGCTCCGCCATC
GCCGCTTCCACTTTTTCCCGCGTTTTCGCAGAAACGTGGCTGGCCTGGTTCACCACGCGGGAAACGGTCT
GATAAGAGACACCGGCATACTCTGCGACATCGTATAACGTTACTGGTTTCACATTCACCACCCTGAATTG
ACTCTCTTCCGGGCGCTATCATGCCATACCGCGAAAGGTTTTGCGCCATTCGATGGTGTCCGGGATCTCG
ACGCTCTCCCTTATGCGACTCCTGCATTAGGAAGCAGCCCAGTAGTAGGTTGAGGCCGTTGAGCACCGCC
GCCGCAAGGAATGGTGCATGCAAGGAGATGGCGCCCAACAGTCCCCCGGCCACGGGGCCTGCCACCATAC
CCACGCCGAAACAAGCGCTCATGAGCCCGAAGTGGCGAGCCCGATCTTCCCCATCGGTGATGTCGGCGAT
ATAGGCGCCAGCAACCGCACCTGTGGCGCCGGTGATGCCGGCCACGATGCGTCCGGCGTAGAGGATCGAG
ATCTCGATCCCGCGAAAT
Features (pLannotate 1.2.2; 22 found; start..end, strand, type, name):
      1..19      +  promoter       T7 promoter: promoter for bacteriophage T7 RNA polymerase
     20..44      +  protein_bind   lac operator: The lac repressor binds to the lac operator to inhibit transcription in E. coli. This inhibition can be relieved by adding lactose or isopropyl-β-D-thiogalactopyranoside (IPTG). lac repressor encoded by lacI
     59..81      +  RBS            RBS: efficient ribosome binding site from bacteriophage T7 gene 10 (Olins and Rangwala, 1989)
    100..116     +  CDS            capTEV™ (fragment): composite tag for in vivo biotinylation, TEV protease cleavage, and 6xHis tagging
    127..144     +  CDS            thrombin site: thrombin recognition and cleavage site
    157..177     +  CDS            TEV site: tobacco etch virus (TEV) protease recognition and cleavage site
    178..552     +  CDS            Y-FAST: small protein tag, derived from photoactive yellow protein, that allows in vivo fluorescent labeling by addition of a cell-permeant fluorogen (Plamont et al., 2016)
    565..582     +  CDS            9xHis (fragment): 9xHis affinity tag
    592..641     +  CDS            SET1 (fragment): solubility-enhancement tag derived from T7 phage gene 10B
    649..696     +  terminator     T7 terminator: transcription terminator for bacteriophage T7 RNA polymerase
    733..1161    +  rep_origin     f1 ori (sequence partly withheld): f1 bacteriophage origin of replication; arrow indicates direction of (+) strand synthesis
   1214..1271    +  promoter       AmpR promoter (fragment): bla
   1280..2095    -  CDS            KanR: aminoglycoside phosphotransferase; aph(3')-Ia; confers resistance to kanamycin in bacteria or G418 (Geneticin®) in eukaryotes
   2217..2805    +  rep_origin     ori: high-copy-number ColE1/pMB1/pBR322/pUC origin of replication
   2991..3130    -  misc_feature   bom: basis of mobility region from pBR322
   3232..3423    -  CDS            rop: Rop protein, which maintains plasmids at low copy number; rop
   3440..3820    +  CDS            YPB1_ECOLX: Protein predicted: Swiss-Prot protein existence level 4. From Escherichia coli.
   3892..4183    -  CDS            TcR (fragment): tetracycline efflux protein; tet; confers resistance to tetracycline
   4198..4219    -  protein_bind   CAP binding site: CAP binding activates transcription in the presence of cAMP. E. coli catabolite activator protein
   4232..5314    -  CDS            lacI: lac repressor; lacI; The lac repressor binds to the lac operator to inhibit transcription in E. coli. This inhibition can be relieved by adding lactose or isopropyl-β-D-thiogalactopyranoside (IPTG).
   5315..5392    -  promoter       lacI promoter: lacI
   5400..5679    -  CDS            TcR (fragment): tetracycline efflux protein; tet; confers resistance to tetracycline
