[The description below was written by a language model from this plasmid's Addgene catalogue record and pLannotate feature annotations shown in this document.]
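Description:
pAG308-His-redFAST is a bacterial expression plasmid built on the pET28a backbone, about 5.7 kb in the sequenced record, designed to produce a His-tagged version of the synthetic protein redFAST in E. coli. It is selected with kanamycin through the aph(3')-Ia KanR gene and replicates from a ColE1/pBR322-type origin. The accompanying rop gene and bom region fit the low copy number listed in the catalogue. An f1 origin is also present, along with short tetracycline-resistance fragments and an AmpR promoter fragment that are backbone remnants rather than functional markers.

The expression cassette follows the standard pET layout. A T7 promoter is followed by a lac operator and the T7 gene 10 ribosome binding site, with a T7 terminator downstream. The plasmid-borne lacI gene supplies the repressor, so transcription depends on a host that provides T7 RNA polymerase and can be induced with IPTG. The reading frame begins with an N-terminal His tag (annotated as a fragment of a composite tag), followed by thrombin and TEV protease cleavage sites that would allow tag removal.

The 375 bp coding region that follows is matched by the annotation tool to Y-FAST, the small fluorogen-activating tag derived from photoactive yellow protein. This presumably reflects redFAST being a close variant of that scaffold. A further His-tag fragment lies downstream of the insert, but the record does not show whether it is translated. FAST-family proteins become fluorescent only on binding a cell-permeant fluorogen. The construct comes from work on orthogonal chemogenetic reporters for multicolour imaging, and it appears suited to producing and affinity-purifying recombinant redFAST.
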