Addgene plasmid #160350: pAG308-His-redFAST
Purpose: Expresses His-tagged redFAST in bacteria
Depositing lab: Arnaud Gautier. Depositing organization: Sorbonne Université. Publication: Orthogonal fluorescent chemogenetic reporters for multicolor imaging. Tebo AG, Moeyaert B, Thauvin M, Carlon-Andres I, Boken D, Volovitch M, Padilla-Parra S, Dedecker P, Vriz S, Gautier A. Nat Chem Biol. 2020 Aug 10. pii: 10.1038/s41589-020-0611-0. doi: 10.1038/s41589-020-0611-0. PubMed 32778846.
Backbone
  Vector backbone: pET28a
  Vector type: Bacterial Expression
Growth in bacteria
  Bacterial resistance: Kanamycin, 50 μg/mL
  Growth temperature: 37°C
  Growth strain: DH5alpha
  Copy number: Low Copy
Gene/Insert
  Gene/Insert name: His-redFAST
  Species: Synthetic
Terms and licenses: Academic/Nonprofit Terms; Industry Terms: Not Available to Industry
How to cite: pAG308-His-redFAST was a gift from Arnaud Gautier (Addgene plasmid # 160350 ; http://n2t.net/addgene:160350 ; RRID:Addgene_160350)
