>Addgene plasmid #160350 | pAG308-His-redFAST | depositor partial sequence | sequence record 310490 | redFAST
ATGGAGCATGTTGCCTTTGGCAGTGAGGACATCGAGAACACTCTGGCCAAAATGGACGACGGACAACTGG
ATGGGTTGGCCTTAGGCGCAATTCAGCTCGATGGTGACGGGAATATCCTGCAGTACAATGCTGCTCAGGG
AGACATCACAGGCGCAGATCCCAAACAGGTGATTGGGAAGAACTTCTTCAAGGATGTTGCACCTGGAACG
GATTCTCCCGAGTTTTACGGCAAATTCAAGGTAGGCGTAGCGTCAGGGAATCTGAACACCATGTTCGAAT
GGATGATACCGACAAACAGGGGACCAACCAAGGTCAAGGTGCACATGAAGAAAGCCCTTTCCGGTGACAG
CTATTGGGTCTTTGTGAAACGGGTG
